Addgene plasmid #215904: pcDNA3.1-myc-GFP-TNRC6A-SD-S1616A/S1691A
Purpose: Expression of TNRC6A-silencing domain (SD) with S1616A/S1691A mutation
Depositing lab: Kumiko Ui-Tei. Depositing organization: The University of Tokyo. Publication: Identification of Phosphorylated Amino Acids in Human TNRC6A C-Terminal Region and Their Effects on the Interaction with the CCR4-NOT Complex. Munakata F, Suzawa M, Ui-Tei K. Genes (Basel). 2021 Feb 13;12(2):271. doi: 10.3390/genes12020271. PubMed 33668648.
Backbone
  Vector backbone: pcDNA3.1
  Vector type: Mammalian Expression
Growth in bacteria
  Bacterial resistance: Ampicillin, 100 μg/mL
  Growth temperature: 37°C
  Growth strain: DH5alpha
  Copy number: High Copy
Gene/Insert
  Gene/Insert name: TNRC6A
  Species: H. sapiens (human)
  Mutation: contain aa1224-1709, S1616A, S1691A
  Entrez Gene: TNRC6A (a.k.a. CAGH26, FAME6, GW1, GW182, TNRC6)
  Tag / fusion protein: myc-GFP (N terminal on insert)
  Cloning method: Restriction Enzyme; 5′ cloning site Unknown (unknown if destroyed)
Terms and licenses: Academic/Nonprofit Terms; Industry Terms: Not Available to Industry
How to cite: pcDNA3.1-myc-GFP-TNRC6A-SD-S1616A/S1691A was a gift from Kumiko Ui-Tei (Addgene plasmid # 215904 ; http://n2t.net/addgene:215904 ; RRID:Addgene_215904)
