[The description below was written by a language model from this plasmid's Addgene catalogue record and pLannotate feature annotations shown in this document.]
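Description:
pcDNA3.1-myc-GFP-TNRC6A-SD-S1616A/S1691A is a mammalian expression plasmid built on the pcDNA3.1 backbone (about 7.6 kb in the sequenced record). It is maintained in E. coli through a high-copy ColE1/pUC-type origin and selected with ampicillin via the β-lactamase gene. An f1 origin is also present. A separate cassette, in which the SV40 early promoter drives the neomycin phosphotransferase gene followed by an SV40 polyadenylation signal, would allow G418 selection of stably transfected mammalian cells.

The payload is transcribed from the CMV immediate-early enhancer and promoter and terminated by the bovine growth hormone polyadenylation signal. A T7 promoter lies just upstream of the coding region. The open reading frame encodes EGFP fused in frame to the C-terminal silencing domain of human TNRC6A (GW182), residues 1224–1709, with serines 1616 and 1691 changed to alanine. The catalogue lists an N-terminal myc-GFP tag. The automated annotation detects EGFP but does not call the short myc epitope, which presumably lies in the stretch between the T7 promoter and EGFP. The annotation tool also matched the insert to the mouse Tnrc6a orthologue, although the catalogue gives the species as human. Some minor fragment calls, such as a truncated HIV-1 LTR and the ble and lacI pieces, are probably incidental matches to backbone sequence.

TNRC6A is a scaffold in miRNA- and siRNA-mediated silencing that bridges Argonaute proteins to deadenylase complexes. The alanine substitutions make these two serines non-phosphorylatable. According to the associated study, the construct was used to test how phosphorylation in the TNRC6A C-terminal region affects its interaction with the CCR4-NOT complex, and the myc and GFP tags allow detection, pull-down and localisation.
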