Features (pLannotate 1.2.2; 21 found; start..end, strand, type, name):
     28..80      -  misc_feature   bom (fragment): basis of mobility region from pBR322
    235..614     +  enhancer       CMV enhancer: human cytomegalovirus immediate early enhancer
    615..818     +  promoter       CMV promoter: human cytomegalovirus (CMV) immediate early promoter
    814..847     +  LTR            5' LTR (truncated) (fragment): truncated 5' long terminal repeat (LTR) from HIV-1
    863..881     +  promoter       T7 promoter: promoter for bacteriophage T7 RNA polymerase
    948..1664    +  CDS            EGFP: EGFP is a basic (constitutively fluorescent) green fluorescent protein published in 1996, derived from Aequorea victoria. It is reported to be a rapidly-maturing weak dimer with moderate acid sensitivity.
   1680..3137    +  CDS            Tnrc6a (fragment): TNR6A_MOUSE - Also known as Kiaa1460. Experimental evidence at protein level: Swiss-Prot protein existence level 1. Plays a role in RNA-mediated gene silencing by both micro- RNAs (miRNAs) and short interfering RNAs (siRNAs) (PubMed:22187428). Required for miRNA-dependent repression of translation and for siRNA- dependent endonucleolytic cleavage of complementary mRNAs by argonaute family proteins (PubMed:22187428). As a scaffolding protein, associates with argonaute proteins bound to partially complementary mRNAs, and can simultaneously recruit CCR4-NOT and PAN deadenylase complexes (By simil
   3178..3402    +  polyA_signal   bGH poly(A) signal: bovine growth hormone polyadenylation signal
   3406..3427    +  promoter       SV40 promoter (fragment): SV40 enhancer and early promoter
   3448..3876    +  rep_origin     f1 ori (sequence partly withheld): f1 bacteriophage origin of replication; arrow indicates direction of (+) strand synthesis
   3890..4219    +  promoter       SV40 promoter: SV40 enhancer and early promoter
   4286..5077    +  CDS            neo: KKA2_KLEPN - Also known as kan, nptII. Experimental evidence at protein level: Swiss-Prot protein existence level 1. Resistance to kanamycin, neomycin, paromomycin, ribostamycin, butirosin and gentamicin B. From Klebsiella pneumoniae.
   5101..5259    +  CDS            ble (fragment): BLE_KLEPN - Experimental evidence at protein level: Swiss-Prot protein existence level 1. Binding protein with a strong affinity to the bleomycin family of antibiotics. Binds to CL990; an antimitotic-antibiotic compound. From Klebsiella pneumoniae.
   5254..5375    +  polyA_signal   SV40 poly(A) signal: SV40 polyadenylation signal
   5448..5464    -  protein_bind   lac operator: The lac repressor binds to the lac operator to inhibit transcription in E. coli. This inhibition can be relieved by adding lactose or isopropyl-β-D-thiogalactopyranoside (IPTG). lac repressor encoded by lacI
   5472..5502    -  promoter       lac promoter: promoter for the E. coli lac operon
   5517..5538    -  protein_bind   CAP binding site: CAP binding activates transcription in the presence of cAMP. E. coli catabolite activator protein
   5551..5643    -  CDS            lacI (fragment): lac repressor; lacI; The lac repressor binds to the lac operator to inhibit transcription in E. coli. This inhibition can be relieved by adding lactose or isopropyl-β-D-thiogalactopyranoside (IPTG).
   5826..6414    -  rep_origin     ori: high-copy-number ColE1/pMB1/pBR322/pUC origin of replication
   6585..7445    -  CDS            AmpR: β-lactamase; bla; confers resistance to ampicillin, carbenicillin, and related antibiotics
   7446..7550    -  promoter       AmpR promoter: bla
>Addgene plasmid #215904 | pcDNA3.1-myc-GFP-TNRC6A-SD-S1616A/S1691A | addgene full sequence | sequence record 443625 | Addgene NGS Result
GACGGATCGGGAGATCTCCCGATCCCCTATGGTGCACTCTCAGTACAATCTGCTCTGATGCCGCATAGTT
AAGCCAGTATCTGCTCCCTGCTTGTGTGTTGGAGGTCGCTGAGTAGTGCGCGAGCAAAATTTAAGCTACA
ACAAGGCAAGGCTTGACCGACAATTGCATGAAGAATCTGCTTAGGGTTAGGCGTTTTGCGCTGCTTCGCG
ATGTACGGGCCAGATATACGCGTTGACATTGATTATTGACTAGTTATTAATAGTAATCAATTACGGGGTC
ATTAGTTCATAGCCCATATATGGAGTTCCGCGTTACATAACTTACGGTAAATGGCCCGCCTGGCTGACCG
CCCAACGACCCCCGCCCATTGACGTCAATAATGACGTATGTTCCCATAGTAACGCCAATAGGGACTTTCC
ATTGACGTCAATGGGTGGAGTATTTACGGTAAACTGCCCACTTGGCAGTACATCAAGTGTATCATATGCC
AAGTACGCCCCCTATTGACGTCAATGACGGTAAATGGCCCGCCTGGCATTATGCCCAGTACATGACCTTA
TGGGACTTTCCTACTTGGCAGTACATCTACGTATTAGTCATCGCTATTACCATGGTGATGCGGTTTTGGC
AGTACATCAATGGGCGTGGATAGCGGTTTGACTCACGGGGATTTCCAAGTCTCCACCCCATTGACGTCAA
TGGGAGTTTGTTTTGGCACCAAAATCAACGGGACTTTCCAAAATGTCGTAACAACTCCGCCCCATTGACG
CAAATGGGCGGTAGGCGTGTACGGTGGGAGGTCTATATAAGCAGAGCTCTCTGGCTAACTAGAGAACCCA
CTGCTTACTGGCTTATCGAAATTAATACGACTCACTATAGGGAGACCCAAGCTGGCTAGCCCACCATGGA
ACAAAAACTCATCTCAGAAGAGGATCTGTCCGGCGGCATGGTGAGCAAGGGCGAGGAGCTGTTCACCGGG
GTGGTGCCCATCCTGGTCGAGCTGGACGGCGACGTAAACGGCCACAAGTTCAGCGTGTCCGGCGAGGGCG
AGGGCGATGCCACCTACGGCAAGCTGACCCTGAAGTTCATCTGCACCACCGGCAAGCTGCCCGTGCCCTG
GCCCACCCTCGTGACCACCCTGACCTACGGCGTGCAGTGCTTCAGCCGCTACCCCGACCACATGAAGCAG
CACGACTTCTTCAAGTCCGCCATGCCCGAAGGCTACGTCCAGGAGCGCACCATCTTCTTCAAGGACGACG
GCAACTACAAGACCCGCGCCGAGGTGAAGTTCGAGGGCGACACCCTGGTGAACCGCATCGAGCTGAAGGG
CATCGACTTCAAGGAGGACGGCAACATCCTGGGGCACAAGCTGGAGTACAACTACAACAGCCACAACGTC
TATATCATGGCCGACAAGCAGAAGAACGGCATCAAGGTGAACTTCAAGATCCGCCACAACATCGAGGACG
GCAGCGTGCAGCTCGCCGACCACTACCAGCAGAACACCCCCATCGGCGACGGCCCCGTGCTGCTGCCCGA
CAACCACTACCTGAGCACCCAGTCCGCCCTGAGCAAAGACCCCAACGAGAAGCGCGATCACATGGTCCTG
CTGGAGTTCGTGACCGCCGCCGGGATCACTCTCGGCATGGACGAGCTGTACAAGTCCGGCGGCAAGCTTC
CACTCCATCAGCCAGCCATGAAGTCTTTCCTTGACAATGTCATGCCCCACACTACACCTGAGCTGCAAAA
AGGGCCATCACCAATAAATGCTTTCAGCAACTTCCCTATAGGCTTGAACTCAAACTTGAATGTAAATATG
GATATGAACAGTATTAAAGAGCCACAGTCAAGACTAAGGAAGTGGACGACAGTGGACAGCATTTCTGTGA
ACACATCTTTGGATCAAAACTCCAGCAAACATGGTGCTATTTCAAGTGGTTTCAGGCTGGAAGAGTCTCC
ATTTGTTCCCTATGACTTTATGAACAGCAGTACTTCACCAGCCAGTCCTCCAGGTTCAATAGGAGATGGC
TGGCCACGTGCCAAATCGCCTAACGGCTCTAGCAGTGTTAATTGGCCACCAGAATTTCGTCCTGGTGAGC
CATGGAAAGGTTATCCAAACATTGACCCTGAAACTGACCCTTACGTCACTCCTGGCAGTGTCATAAACAA
TCTTTCAATTAATACTGTGCGGGAAGTTGACCACCTCAGGGACAGGAACAGTGGGTCATCCTCATCCTTG
AACACCACGCTGCCTTCAACTAGTGCCTGGTCATCCATTCGTGCCTCCAACTACAACGTTCCCCTCAGCA
GTACAGCACAAAGCACTTCAGCCAGAAATAGTGATTCCAAATTGACATGGTCTCCTGGTTCAGTTACAAA
CACCTCTCTGGCTCATGAGCTGTGGAAGGTCCCTTTGCCACCTAAAAACATCACTGCTCCGTCCCGCCCA
CCTCCGGGACTGACTGGTCAGAAGCCACCCTTGTCTACGTGGGATAATTCTCCCCTTCGTATAGGTGGAG
GATGGGGAAATTCTGACGCCAGATATACCCCAGGTTCCAGCTGGGGTGAGAGCAGCTCAGGGAGAATAAC
AAATTGGCTTGTTCTAAAAAACCTTACACCTCAGATCGATGGCTCAACTCTGCGCACTCTGTGCATGCAG
CACGGCCCGCTGATCACATTCCACCTGAACCTCCCTCACGGAAATGCTCTGGTCCGCTACAGTTCAAAAG
AAGAGGTAGTGAAGGCACAAAAGTCTCTGCACATGTGTGTACTGGGGAATACTACTATTCTTGCTGAGTT
TGCCAGTGAAGAGGAGATCAGTCGTTTCTTTGCACAAAGCCAGTCTCTGACCCCTGCTCCCGGCTGGCAG
TCTCTCGGGTCCAGCCAGAGCCGGCTGGGCTCCCTCGACTGTTCCCACTCATTCTCCAGCCGGACCGATC
TCAATCACTGGAATGGTGCTGGGCTGTCGGGAACTAACTGTGGAGACCTTCACGGCACTTCACTCTGGGG
GACCCCGCATTATTCCACAAGCCTGTGGGGTCCCCCAAGCAGCAGCGACCCCCGAGGAATTAGCAGCCCA
GCTCCCATTAACGCTTTTCTTTCTGTTGACCACCTGGGTGGGGGTGGAGAGTCCATGTAATCTAGAGGGC
CCGTTTAAACCCGCTGATCAGCCTCGACTGTGCCTTCTAGTTGCCAGCCATCTGTTGTTTGCCCCTCCCC
CGTGCCTTCCTTGACCCTGGAAGGTGCCACTCCCACTGTCCTTTCCTAATAAAATGAGGAAATTGCATCG
CATTGTCTGAGTAGGTGTCATTCTATTCTGGGGGGTGGGGTGGGGCAGGACAGCAAGGGGGAGGATTGGG
AAGACAATAGCAGGCATGCTGGGGATGCGGTGGGCTCTATGGCTTCTGAGGCGGAAAGAACCAGCTGGGG
CTCTAGGGGGTATCCCC
[124 nt withheld, positions 3448-3571]
C
[91 nt withheld, positions 3573-3663]
A
[49 nt withheld, positions 3665-3713]
CCTTTGACGTTGGAGTCCACGTTCTTT
[37 nt withheld, positions 3741-3777]
ACCCTATCTCGGTCTATTCTTTTGATTTATAAGGGATTTTGCCGATTTCGGCCTATTGGTTAAAAAATGA
GCTGATTTAACAAAAATTTAACGCGAATTAATTCTGTGGAATGTGTGTCAGTTAGGGTGTGGAAAGTCCC
CAGGCTCCCCAGCAGGCAGAAGTATGCAAAGCATGCATCTCAATTAGTCAGCAACCAGGTGTGGAAAGTC
CCCAGGCTCCCCAGCAGGCAGAAGTATGCAAAGCATGCATCTCAATTAGTCAGCAACCATAGTCCCGCCC
CTAACTCCGCCCATCCCGCCCCTAACTCCGCCCAGTTCCGCCCATTCTCCGCCCCATGGCTGACTAATTT
TTTTTATTTATGCAGAGGCCGAGGCCGCCTCTGCCTCTGAGCTATTCCAGAAGTAGTGAGGAGGCTTTTT
TGGAGGCCTAGGCTTTTGCAAAAAGCTCCCGGGAGCTTGTATATCCATTTTCGGATCTGATCAAGAGACA
GGATGAGGATCGTTTCGCATGATTGAACAAGATGGATTGCACGCAGGTTCTCCGGCCGCTTGGGTGGAGA
GGCTATTCGGCTATGACTGGGCACAACAGACAATCGGCTGCTCTGATGCCGCCGTGTTCCGGCTGTCAGC
GCAGGGGCGCCCGGTTCTTTTTGTCAAGACCGACCTGTCCGGTGCCCTGAATGAACTGCAGGACGAGGCA
GCGCGGCTATCGTGGCTGGCCACGACGGGCGTTCCTTGCGCAGCTGTGCTCGACGTTGTCACTGAAGCGG
GAAGGGACTGGCTGCTATTGGGCGAAGTGCCGGGGCAGGATCTCCTGTCATCTCACCTTGCTCCTGCCGA
GAAAGTATCCATCATGGCTGATGCAATGCGGCGGCTGCATACGCTTGATCCGGCTACCTGCCCATTCGAC
CACCAAGCGAAACATCGCATCGAGCGAGCACGTACTCGGATGGAAGCCGGTCTTGTCGATCAGGATGATC
TGGACGAAGAGCATCAGGGGCTCGCGCCAGCCGAACTGTTCGCCAGGCTCAAGGCGCGCATGCCCGACGG
CGAGGATCTCGTCGTGACCCATGGCGATGCCTGCTTGCCGAATATCATGGTGGAAAATGGCCGCTTTTCT
GGATTCATCGACTGTGGCCGGCTGGGTGTGGCGGACCGCTATCAGGACATAGCGTTGGCTACCCGTGATA
TTGCTGAAGAGCTTGGCGGCGAATGGGCTGACCGCTTCCTCGTGCTTTACGGTATCGCCGCTCCCGATTC
GCAGCGCATCGCCTTCTATCGCCTTCTTGACGAGTTCTTCTGAGCGGGACTCTGGGGTTCGAAATGACCG
ACCAAGCGACGCCCAACCTGCCATCACGAGATTTCGATTCCACCGCCGCCTTCTATGAAAGGTTGGGCTT
CGGAATCGTTTTCCGGGACGCCGGCTGGATGATCCTCCAGCGCGGGGATCTCATGCTGGAGTTCTTCGCC
CACCCCAACTTGTTTATTGCAGCTTATAATGGTTACAAATAAAGCAATAGCATCACAAATTTCACAAATA
AAGCATTTTTTTCACTGCATTCTAGTTGTGGTTTGTCCAAACTCATCAATGTATCTTATCATGTCTGTAT
ACCGTCGACCTCTAGCTAGAGCTTGGCGTAATCATGGTCATAGCTGTTTCCTGTGTGAAATTGTTATCCG
CTCACAATTCCACACAACATACGAGCCGGAAGCATAAAGTGTAAAGCCTGGGGTGCCTAATGAGTGAGCT
AACTCACATTAATTGCGTTGCGCTCACTGCCCGCTTTCCAGTCGGGAAACCTGTCGTGCCAGCTGCATTA
ATGAATCGGCCAACGCGCGGGGAGAGGCGGTTTGCGTATTGGGCGCTCTTCCGCTTCCTCGCTCACTGAC
TCGCTGCGCTCGGTCGTTCGGCTGCGGCGAGCGGTATCAGCTCACTCAAAGGCGGTAATACGGTTATCCA
CAGAATCAGGGGATAACGCAGGAAAGAACATGTGAGCAAAAGGCCAGCAAAAGGCCAGGAACCGTAAAAA
GGCCGCGTTGCTGGCGTTTTTCCATAGGCTCCGCCCCCCTGACGAGCATCACAAAAATCGACGCTCAAGT
CAGAGGTGGCGAAACCCGACAGGACTATAAAGATACCAGGCGTTTCCCCCTGGAAGCTCCCTCGTGCGCT
CTCCTGTTCCGACCCTGCCGCTTACCGGATACCTGTCCGCCTTTCTCCCTTCGGGAAGCGTGGCGCTTTC
TCATAGCTCACGCTGTAGGTATCTCAGTTCGGTGTAGGTCGTTCGCTCCAAGCTGGGCTGTGTGCACGAA
CCCCCCGTTCAGCCCGACCGCTGCGCCTTATCCGGTAACTATCGTCTTGAGTCCAACCCGGTAAGACACG
ACTTATCGCCACTGGCAGCAGCCACTGGTAACAGGATTAGCAGAGCGAGGTATGTAGGCGGTGCTACAGA
GTTCTTGAAGTGGTGGCCTAACTACGGCTACACTAGAAGAACAGTATTTGGTATCTGCGCTCTGCTGAAG
CCAGTTACCTTCGGAAAAAGAGTTGGTAGCTCTTGATCCGGCAAACAAACCACCGCTGGTAGCGGTGGTT
TTTTTGTTTGCAAGCAGCAGATTACGCGCAGAAAAAAAGGATCTCAAGAAGATCCTTTGATCTTTTCTAC
GGGGTCTGACGCTCAGTGGAACGAAAACTCACGTTAAGGGATTTTGGTCATGAGATTATCAAAAAGGATC
TTCACCTAGATCCTTTTAAATTAAAAATGAAGTTTTAAATCAATCTAAAGTATATATGAGTAAACTTGGT
CTGACAGTTACCAATGCTTAATCAGTGAGGCACCTATCTCAGCGATCTGTCTATTTCGTTCATCCATAGT
TGCCTGACTCCCCGTCGTGTAGATAACTACGATACGGGAGGGCTTACCATCTGGCCCCAGTGCTGCAATG
ATACCGCGAGACCCACGCTCACCGGCTCCAGATTTATCAGCAATAAACCAGCCAGCCGGAAGGGCCGAGC
GCAGAAGTGGTCCTGCAACTTTATCCGCCTCCATCCAGTCTATTAATTGTTGCCGGGAAGCTAGAGTAAG
TAGTTCGCCAGTTAATAGTTTGCGCAACGTTGTTGCCATTGCTACAGGCATCGTGGTGTCACGCTCGTCG
TTTGGTATGGCTTCATTCAGCTCCGGTTCCCAACGATCAAGGCGAGTTACATGATCCCCCATGTTGTGCA
AAAAAGCGGTTAGCTCCTTCGGTCCTCCGATCGTTGTCAGAAGTAAGTTGGCCGCAGTGTTATCACTCAT
GGTTATGGCAGCACTGCATAATTCTCTTACTGTCATGCCATCCGTAAGATGCTTTTCTGTGACTGGTGAG
TACTCAACCAAGTCATTCTGAGAATAGTGTATGCGGCGACCGAGTTGCTCTTGCCCGGCGTCAATACGGG
ATAATACCGCGCCACATAGCAGAACTTTAAAAGTGCTCATCATTGGAAAACGTTCTTCGGGGCGAAAACT
CTCAAGGATCTTACCGCTGTTGAGATCCAGTTCGATGTAACCCACTCGTGCACCCAACTGATCTTCAGCA
TCTTTTACTTTCACCAGCGTTTCTGGGTGAGCAAAAACAGGAAGGCAAAATGCCGCAAAAAAGGGAATAA
GGGCGACACGGAAATGTTGAATACTCATACTCTTCCTTTTTCAATATTATTGAAGCATTTATCAGGGTTA
TTGTCTCATGAGCGGATACATATTTGAATGTATTTAGAAAAATAAACAAATAGGGGTTCCGCGCACATTT
CCCCGAAAAGTGCCACCTGACGTC
