>Addgene plasmid #215904 | pcDNA3.1-myc-GFP-TNRC6A-SD-S1616A/S1691A | depositor partial sequence | sequence record 440647 | pcDNA3.1-myc-GFP-TNRC6A-SD-S1616A/S1691A sequence 1464 bps
ATGCCACTCCATCAGCCAGCCATGAAGTCTTTCCTTGACAATGTCATGCCCCACACTACACCTGAGCTGC
AAAAAGGGCCATCACCAATAAATGCTTTCAGCAACTTCCCTATAGGCTTGAACTCAAACTTGAATGTAAA
TATGGATATGAACAGTATTAAAGAGCCACAGTCAAGACTAAGGAAGTGGACGACAGTGGACAGCATTTCT
GTGAACACATCTTTGGATCAAAACTCCAGCAAACATGGTGCTATTTCAAGTGGTTTCAGGCTGGAAGAGT
CTCCATTTGTTCCCTATGACTTTATGAACAGCAGTACTTCACCAGCCAGTCCTCCAGGTTCAATAGGAGA
TGGCTGGCCACGTGCCAAATCGCCTAACGGCTCTAGCAGTGTTAATTGGCCACCAGAATTTCGTCCTGGT
GAGCCATGGAAAGGTTATCCAAACATTGACCCTGAAACTGACCCTTACGTCACTCCTGGCAGTGTCATAA
ACAATCTTTCAATTAATACTGTGCGGGAAGTTGACCACCTCAGGGACAGGAACAGTGGGTCATCCTCATC
CTTGAACACCACGCTGCCTTCAACTAGTGCCTGGTCATCCATTCGTGCCTCCAACTACAACGTTCCCCTC
AGCAGTACAGCACAAAGCACTTCAGCCAGAAATAGTGATTCCAAATTGACATGGTCTCCTGGTTCAGTTA
CAAACACCTCTCTGGCTCATGAGCTGTGGAAGGTCCCTTTGCCACCTAAAAACATCACTGCTCCGTCCCG
CCCACCTCCGGGACTGACTGGTCAGAAGCCACCCTTGTCTACGTGGGATAATTCTCCCCTTCGTATAGGT
GGAGGATGGGGAAATTCTGACGCCAGATATACCCCAGGTTCCAGCTGGGGTGAGAGCAGCTCAGGGAGAA
TAACAAATTGGCTTGTTCTAAAAAACCTTACACCTCAGATCGATGGCTCAACTCTGCGCACTCTGTGCAT
GCAGCACGGCCCGCTGATCACATTCCACCTGAACCTCCCTCACGGAAATGCTCTGGTCCGCTACAGTTCA
AAAGAAGAGGTAGTGAAGGCACAAAAGTCTCTGCACATGTGTGTACTGGGGAACACTACTATTCTTGCTG
AGTTTGCCAGTGAAGAGGAGATCAGTCGTTTCTTTGCACAAAGCCAGTCTCTGACCCCTGCTCCCGGCTG
GCAGTCTCTCGGGTCCAGCCAGAGCCGGCTGGGCTCCCTCGACTGTTCCCACTCATTCTCCAGCCGGACC
GATCTCAATCACTGGAATGGTGCTGGGCTGTCGGGAACTAACTGTGGAGACCTTCACGGCACTTCACTCT
GGGGGACCCCGCATTATTCCACAAGCCTGTGGGGTCCCCCAAGCAGCAGCGACCCCCGAGGAATTAGCAG
CCCAGCTCCCATTAACGCTTTTCTTTCTGTTGACCACCTGGGTGGGGGTGGAGAGTCCATGTAA
